>Addgene plasmid #196908 | pEGFP-survivin | addgene full sequence | sequence record 391930 | Addgene NGS Result
TAGTTATTAATAGTAATCAATTACGGGGTCATTAGTTCATAGCCCATATATGGAGTTCCGCGTTACATAA
CTTACGGTAAATGGCCCGCCTGGCTGACCGCCCAACGACCCCCGCCCATTGACGTCAATAATGACGTATG
TTCCCATAGTAACGCCAATAGGGACTTTCCATTGACGTCAATGGGTGGAGTATTTACGGTAAACTGCCCA
CTTGGCAGTACATCAAGTGTATCATATGCCAAGTACGCCCCCTATTGACGTCAATGACGGTAAATGGCCC
GCCTGGCATTATGCCCAGTACATGACCTTATGGGACTTTCCTACTTGGCAGTACATCTACGTATTAGTCA
TCGCTATTACCATGGTGATGCGGTTTTGGCAGTACATCAATGGGCGTGGATAGCGGTTTGACTCACGGGG
ATTTCCAAGTCTCCACCCCATTGACGTCAATGGGAGTTTGTTTTGGCACCAAAATCAACGGGACTTTCCA
AAATGTCGTAACAACTCCGCCCCATTGACGCAAATGGGCGGTAGGCGTGTACGGTGGGAGGTCTATATAA
GCAGAGCTGGTTTAGTGAACCGTCAGATCCGCTAGCGCTACCGGTCGCCACCATGGTGAGCAAGGGCGAG
GAGCTGTTCACCGGGGTGGTGCCCATCCTGGTCGAGCTGGACGGCGACGTAAACGGCCACAAGTTCAGCG
TGTCCGGCGAGGGCGAGGGCGATGCCACCTACGGCAAGCTGACCCTGAAGTTCATCTGCACCACCGGCAA
GCTGCCCGTGCCCTGGCCCACCCTCGTGACCACCCTGACCTACGGCGTGCAGTGCTTCAGCCGCTACCCC
GACCACATGAAGCAGCACGACTTCTTCAAGTCCGCCATGCCCGAAGGCTACGTCCAGGAGCGCACCATCT
TCTTCAAGGACGACGGCAACTACAAGACCCGCGCCGAGGTGAAGTTCGAGGGCGACACCCTGGTGAACCG
CATCGAGCTGAAGGGCATCGACTTCAAGGAGGACGGCAACATCCTGGGGCACAAGCTGGAGTACAACTAC
AACAGCCACAACGTCTATATCATGGCCGACAAGCAGAAGAACGGCATCAAGGTGAACTTCAAGATCCGCC
ACAACATCGAGGACGGCAGCGTGCAGCTCGCCGACCACTACCAGCAGAACACCCCCATCGGCGACGGCCC
CGTGCTGCTGCCCGACAACCACTACCTGAGCACCCAGTCCGCCCTGAGCAAAGACCCCAACGAGAAGCGC
GATCACATGGTCCTGCTGGAGTTCGTGACCGCCGCCGGGATCACTCTCGGCATGGACGAGCTGTACAAGT
CCGGACTCAGATCCGGC
[426 nt withheld, positions 1348-1773]
TGAATTCTGCAGTCGACGGTACCGCGGGCCCGGGATCCACCGGATCTAGATAACTGATCATAATCAGCCA
TACCACATTTGTAGAGGTTTTACTTGCTTTAAAAAACCTCCCACACCTCCCCCTGAACCTGAAACATAAA
ATGAATGCAATTGTTGTTGTTAACTTGTTTATTGCAGCTTATAATGGTTACAAATAAAGCAATAGCATCA
CAAATTTCACAAATAAAGCATTTTTTTCACTGCATTCTAGTTGTGGTTTGTCCAAACTCATCAATGTATC
TTAACGCGTAAATTGTAAGCGTTAATATTTTGTTAAAATTCGCGTTAAATTTTTGTTAAATCAGCTCATT
TTTTAACCAATAGGCCGAAATCGGCAAAATCCCTTATAAATCAAAAGAATAGACCGAGATAGGGT
[37 nt withheld, positions 2189-2225]
AAAGAACGTGGACTCCAACGTCAAAGG
[49 nt withheld, positions 2253-2301]
T
[91 nt withheld, positions 2303-2393]
G
[124 nt withheld, positions 2395-2518]
CAGGTGGCACTTTTCGGGGAAATGTGCGCGGAACCCCTATTTGTTTATTTTTCTAAATACATTCAAATAT
GTATCCGCTCATGAGACAATAACCCTGATAAATGCTTCAATAATATTGAAAAAGGAAGAGTCCTGAGGCG
GAAAGAACCAGCTGTGGAATGTGTGTCAGTTAGGGTGTGGAAAGTCCCCAGGCTCCCCAGCAGGCAGAAG
TATGCAAAGCATGCATCTCAATTAGTCAGCAACCAGGTGTGGAAAGTCCCCAGGCTCCCCAGCAGGCAGA
AGTATGCAAAGCATGCATCTCAATTAGTCAGCAACCATAGTCCCGCCCCTAACTCCGCCCATCCCGCCCC
TAACTCCGCCCAGTTCCGCCCATTCTCCGCCCCATGGCTGACTAATTTTTTTTATTTATGCAGAGGCCGA
GGCCGCCTCGGCCTCTGAGCTATTCCAGAAGTAGTGAGGAGGCTTTTTTGGAGGCCTAGGCTTTTGCAAA
GATCGATCAAGAGACAGGATGAGGATCGTTTCGCATGATTGAACAAGATGGATTGCACGCAGGTTCTCCG
GCCGCTTGGGTGGAGAGGCTATTCGGCTATGACTGGGCACAACAGACAATCGGCTGCTCTGATGCCGCCG
TGTTCCGGCTGTCAGCGCAGGGGCGCCCGGTTCTTTTTGTCAAGACCGACCTGTCCGGTGCCCTGAATGA
ACTGCAAGACGAGGCAGCGCGGCTATCGTGGCTGGCCACGACGGGCGTTCCTTGCGCAGCTGTGCTCGAC
GTTGTCACTGAAGCGGGAAGGGACTGGCTGCTATTGGGCGAAGTGCCGGGGCAGGATCTCCTGTCATCTC
ACCTTGCTCCTGCCGAGAAAGTATCCATCATGGCTGATGCAATGCGGCGGCTGCATACGCTTGATCCGGC
TACCTGCCCATTCGACCACCAAGCGAAACATCGCATCGAGCGAGCACGTACTCGGATGGAAGCCGGTCTT
GTCGATCAGGATGATCTGGACGAAGAGCATCAGGGGCTCGCGCCAGCCGAACTGTTCGCCAGGCTCAAGG
CGAGCATGCCCGACGGCGAGGATCTCGTCGTGACCCATGGCGATGCCTGCTTGCCGAATATCATGGTGGA
AAATGGCCGCTTTTCTGGATTCATCGACTGTGGCCGGCTGGGTGTGGCGGACCGCTATCAGGACATAGCG
TTGGCTACCCGTGATATTGCTGAAGAGCTTGGCGGCGAATGGGCTGACCGCTTCCTCGTGCTTTACGGTA
TCGCCGCTCCCGATTCGCAGCGCATCGCCTTCTATCGCCTTCTTGACGAGTTCTTCTGAGCGGGACTCTG
GGGTTCGAAATGACCGACCAAGCGACGCCCAACCTGCCATCACGAGATTTCGATTCCACCGCCGCCTTCT
ATGAAAGGTTGGGCTTCGGAATCGTTTTCCGGGACGCCGGCTGGATGATCCTCCAGCGCGGGGATCTCAT
GCTGGAGTTCTTCGCCCACCCTAGGGGGAGGCTAACTGAAACACGGAAGGAGACAATACCGGAAGGAACC
CGCGCTATGACGGCAATAAAAAGACAGAATAAAACGCACGGTGTTGGGTCGTTTGTTCATAAACGCGGGG
TTCGGTCCCAGGGCTGGCACTCTGTCGATACCCCACCGAGACCCCATTGGGGCCAATACGCCCGCGTTTC
TTCCTTTTCCCCACCCCACCCCCCAAGTTCGGGTGAAGGCCCAGGGCTCGCAGCCAACGTCGGGGCGGCA
GGCCCTGCCATAGCCTCAGGTTACTCATATATACTTTAGATTGATTTAAAACTTCATTTTTAATTTAAAA
GGATCTAGGTGAAGATCCTTTTTGATAATCTCATGACCAAAATCCCTTAACGTGAGTTTTCGTTCCACTG
AGCGTCAGACCCCGTAGAAAAGATCAAAGGATCTTCTTGAGATCCTTTTTTTCTGCGCGTAATCTGCTGC
TTGCAAACAAAAAAACCACCGCTACCAGCGGTGGTTTGTTTGCCGGATCAAGAGCTACCAACTCTTTTTC
CGAAGGTAACTGGCTTCAGCAGAGCGCAGATACCAAATACTGTTCTTCTAGTGTAGCCGTAGTTAGGCCA
CCACTTCAAGAACTCTGTAGCACCGCCTACATACCTCGCTCTGCTAATCCTGTTACCAGTGGCTGCTGCC
AGTGGCGATAAGTCGTGTCTTACCGGGTTGGACTCAAGACGATAGTTACCGGATAAGGCGCAGCGGTCGG
GCTGAACGGGGGGTTCGTGCACACAGCCCAGCTTGGAGCGAACGACCTACACCGAACTGAGATACCTACA
GCGTGAGCTATGAGAAAGCGCCACGCTTCCCGAAGGGAGAAAGGCGGACAGGTATCCGGTAAGCGGCAGG
GTCGGAACAGGAGAGCGCACGAGGGAGCTTCCAGGGGGAAACGCCTGGTATCTTTATAGTCCTGTCGGGT
TTCGCCACCTCTGACTTGAGCGTCGATTTTTGTGATGCTCGTCAGGGGGGCGGAGCCTATGGAAAAACGC
CAGCAACGCGGCCTTTTTACGGTTCCTGGCCTTTTGCTGGCCTTTTGCTCACATGTTCTTTCCTGCGTTA
TCCCCTGATTCTGTGGATAACCGTATTACCGCCATGCAT
Features (pLannotate 1.2.2; 15 found; start..end, strand, type, name):
     61..364     +  enhancer       CMV enhancer: human cytomegalovirus immediate early enhancer
    365..568     +  promoter       CMV promoter: human cytomegalovirus (CMV) immediate early promoter
    613..1329    +  CDS            EGFP: EGFP is a basic (constitutively fluorescent) green fluorescent protein published in 1996, derived from Aequorea victoria. It is reported to be a rapidly-maturing weak dimer with moderate acid sensitivity.
   1348..1773    +  CDS            BIRC5 (sequence withheld): BIRC5_HUMAN - Also known as API4, IAP4. Experimental evidence at protein level: Swiss-Prot protein existence level 1. Multitasking protein that has dual roles in promoting cell proliferation and preventing apoptosis (PubMed:9859993, PubMed:21364656, PubMed:20627126, PubMed:25778398, PubMed:28218735). Component of a chromosome passage protein complex (CPC) which is essential for chromosome alignment and segregation during mitosis and cytokinesis (PubMed:16322459). Acts as an important regulator of the localization of this complex; directs CPC movement to different locations from the inner centr
   1775..1811    +  misc_feature   MCS (fragment): multiple cloning site
   1828..1912    +  CDS            large T antigen (fragment): large T antigen from SV40 (simian virus 40)
   1935..2056    +  polyA_signal   SV40 poly(A) signal: SV40 polyadenylation signal
   2090..2518    -  rep_origin     f1 ori (sequence partly withheld): f1 bacteriophage origin of replication; arrow indicates direction of (+) strand synthesis
   2545..2649    +  promoter       AmpR promoter: bla
   2651..3008    +  promoter       SV40 promoter: SV40 enhancer and early promoter
   3043..3837    +  CDS            NeoR/KanR: aminoglycoside phosphotransferase from Tn5; aph(3')-II (or nptII); confers resistance to neomycin, kanamycin, and G418 (Geneticin®)
   3858..4010    +  CDS            ble (fragment): BLE_KLEPN - Experimental evidence at protein level: Swiss-Prot protein existence level 1. Binding protein with a strong affinity to the bleomycin family of antibiotics. Binds to CL990; an antimitotic-antibiotic compound. From Klebsiella pneumoniae.
   4069..4116    +  polyA_signal   HSV TK poly(A) signal: herpes simplex virus thymidine kinase polyadenylation signal (Cole and Stacy, 1985)
   4207..4223    -  polyA_signal   bGH poly(A) signal (fragment): bovine growth hormone polyadenylation signal
   4445..5033    +  rep_origin     ori: high-copy-number ColE1/pMB1/pBR322/pUC origin of replication
