[The description below was written by a language model from this plasmid's Addgene catalogue record and pLannotate feature annotations shown in this document.]
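Description:
pEGFP-survivin is a mammalian expression plasmid of about 5.1 kb, built on the Clontech pEGFP-C1 backbone, that produces human survivin (BIRC5) fused to the C-terminus of EGFP. The CMV immediate-early enhancer and promoter drive the EGFP coding sequence. This is followed, after a short linker, by the roughly 400 bp survivin open reading frame, a remnant of the multiple cloning site, and the SV40 polyadenylation signal. The record lists an E129K substitution in the insert relative to the reference human sequence. It gives two differing accounts of the cloning. The backbone field describes EcoRI and SalI sites of a pEGFP-C1 derivative shifted to the C2 reading frame by filling in the HindIII site. The depositor comment describes a BamHI–EcoRI fragment from a pcDNA3-survivin plasmid placed into the BglII and EcoRI sites of EGFP-C1. Part of the plasmid is noted as deriving from a commercial OriGene clone.

Propagation in E. coli relies on a high-copy ColE1/pUC-type origin, and an f1 origin is also present. A single Tn5 aminoglycoside phosphotransferase gene (NeoR/KanR) serves both hosts. A bacterial bla-type promoter expresses it for kanamycin selection, and the SV40 enhancer/early promoter with the HSV TK polyadenylation signal expresses it in mammalian cells for G418 selection of stable lines. The short ble, large T antigen and bGH poly(A) annotations are fragmentary matches within backbone sequence, not functional elements.

Survivin is a component of the chromosomal passenger complex, which relocates during mitosis. The EGFP fusion therefore serves as a live-cell marker, and the stated purpose is visualization of the spindle midzone in anaphase and the midbody later in mitosis in living mammalian cells.
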