Addgene plasmid #196908: pEGFP-survivin
Purpose: visualization of midzone on anaphase and midbody later during mitosis in living mammalian cells
Depositing lab: Kenji Sugimoto. Publication: Visualization of chromosomes and nuclear envelope in living cells for molecular dynamics studies. Fukada T, Inoue K, Urano T, Sugimoto K. Biotechniques. 2004 Oct;37(4):552, 554, 556. doi: 10.2144/04374BM05. PubMed 15517965.
Backbone
  Vector backbone: pEGFP-C1
  Backbone manufacturer: Clontech
  Backbone size w/o insert (bp): 4700
  Total vector size (bp): 5100
  Modifications to backbone: EcoR I and Sal I sites of pEGFP-ΔC2, which had been derived from pEGFP-C1 by cutting and filling-in Hind III site and converted to C2 reading frame
  Vector type: Mammalian Expression
  Selectable markers: Neomycin (select with G418)
Growth in bacteria
  Bacterial resistance: Kanamycin, 50 μg/mL
  Growth temperature: 37°C
  Growth strain: DH5alpha
  Copy number: Unknown
Gene/Insert
  Gene/Insert name: survivin
  Species: H. sapiens (human)
  Insert size (bp): 400
  Mutation: E129K
  GenBank ID: NM_001168
  Tag / fusion protein: EGFP (N terminal on backbone)
  Entrez Gene: BIRC5 (a.k.a. API4, EPR-1)
Resource information
  A portion of this plasmid was derived from a plasmid made by: OriGene
Terms and licenses: Academic/Nonprofit Terms; Industry Terms: Not Available to Industry
Depositor comments: 400bp BamHI-EcoRI fragment of pcDNA3-survivin was inserted into Bgl II and EcoRI sites of EGFP-C1
How to cite: pEGFP-survivin was a gift from Kenji Sugimoto (Addgene plasmid # 196908 ; http://n2t.net/addgene:196908 ; RRID:Addgene_196908)
